Addgene plasmid #235916: pME_Cp_0_5_018_petL_3'UTR_Cr
Purpose: petL 3'UTR Chlamydomonas reinhardtii
Depositing lab: Tobias Erb. Depositing organization: Max Planck Institute for Terrestrial Microbiology. Publication: A modular high-throughput approach for advancing synthetic biology in the chloroplast of Chlamydomonas. Inckemann RM, Chotel T, Burgis M, Brinkmann CK, Andreas L, Baumann J, Sharma P, Klose M, Barrett J, Ries F, Paczia N, Glatter T, Mackinder LCM, Willmund F, Erb TJ. Nat Plants. 2025 Nov;11(11):2332-2349. doi: 10.1038/s41477-025-02126-2. Epub 2025 Nov 3. PubMed 41184475.
Backbone
  Vector backbone: pME_Cp_UAV_GFP
  Backbone size w/o insert (bp): 2101
  Vector type: Synthetic Biology
Growth in bacteria
  Bacterial resistance: Chloramphenicol, 25 μg/mL
  Growth temperature: 37°C
  Growth strain: DH5alpha
  Copy number: High Copy
Gene/Insert
  Gene/Insert name: petL 3'UTR
  Species: Chlamydomonas reinhardtii
  Insert size (bp): 166
  Cloning method: Restriction Enzyme; 5′ cloning site BsaI (destroyed during cloning); 3′ cloning site BsaI (destroyed during cloning)
  Sequencing primers: 5′ CGTATCACGAGGCAGAATTTC; 3′ CCTGCATAACGCGAAGTAATC
Terms and licenses: Academic/Nonprofit Terms; Industry Terms: Not Available to Industry
Depositor comments: Please visit https://doi.org/10.1101/2024.05.08.593163 for bioRxiv preprint.
How to cite: pME_Cp_0_5_018_petL_3'UTR_Cr was a gift from Tobias Erb (Addgene plasmid # 235916 ; http://n2t.net/addgene:235916 ; RRID:Addgene_235916)
