[The description below was written by a language model from this plasmid's Addgene catalogue record and pLannotate feature annotations shown in this document.]
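Description:
pME_Cp_0_5_018_petL_3'UTR_Cr is a small (about 2.3 kb) synthetic biology part plasmid that stores the 3' untranslated region of the Chlamydomonas reinhardtii chloroplast gene petL as a reusable cloning module. It is built on the pME_Cp_UAV_GFP backbone, and the 166 bp insert was introduced through BsaI sites that were destroyed during cloning. The use of a type IIS enzyme points to Golden Gate-style modular assembly. The backbone name suggests an acceptor vector carrying a GFP placeholder that the part replaces, although the record does not state this and no GFP is annotated in the final sequence.

The plasmid is maintained in E. coli at high copy through a ColE1/pUC-type origin of replication. Selection is by chloramphenicol, with resistance conferred by the cat gene (chloramphenicol acetyltransferase) expressed from its native cat promoter and followed by the phage lambda t0 terminator. The part position is flanked by BioBrick prefix and suffix sequences and insulated by bacterial transcription terminators, including a his operon terminator, which limit read-through between the backbone and the stored part. The petL 3'UTR itself was not recognised by the automated annotation, but from the layout it should lie in the unannotated region between the prefix and suffix, spanning the sequence origin.

The plasmid contains no promoter, coding sequence or chloroplast selection marker for Chlamydomonas, so it is not an expression construct by itself. In chloroplast genes, 3'UTRs generally act in transcript end processing and stabilisation. This part is therefore meant to be combined with promoter, 5'UTR and coding sequence modules when assembling transgene cassettes, as part of a modular toolkit for high-throughput chloroplast engineering in Chlamydomonas.
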