Features (pLannotate 1.2.2; 8 found; start..end, strand, type, name):
    191..210     +  misc_feature   BioBrick suffix: universal suffix for all parts
    211..268     +  terminator     his operon terminator: This putative transcriptin terminator from the E. coli his operon has a 2-bp deletion introduced during synthesis. Its efficiency has not been determined.
    463..1051    -  rep_origin     ori: high-copy-number ColE1/pMB1/pBR322/pUC origin of replication
   1234..1328    -  terminator     lambda t0 terminator: transcription terminator from phage lambda
   1352..2008    -  CDS            cat: CAT_ECOLX - Experimental evidence at protein level: Swiss-Prot protein existence level 1. This enzyme is an effector of chloramphenicol resistance in bacteria. From Escherichia coli. This protein is used as a marker in many commonly used cloning vectors, such as pACYC184.
   2009..2106    -  promoter       cat promoter: promoter of the E. coli cat gene encoding chloramphenicol acetyltransferase
   2192..2235    -  terminator     bacterial terminator: putative bacterial transcription terminator
   2238..2259    +  misc_feature   BioBrick prefix: BioBrick prefix for parts that do not start with "ATG"
>Addgene plasmid #235916 | pME_Cp_0_5_018_petL_3'UTR_Cr | addgene full sequence | sequence record 476176 | Addgene NGS Result
GGTCTCGGCTTAATTTATTAATGAGTAAAACCACGCTAATGGGTTTTTACTACTACATTTTTTATATATA
ATTGTAAGAGCACAGCAACGTGCTCTTACATTTTCCGGTTATTTAAGTACCTAACTAAATTCAAATAAAT
GCGTTAAGTTTGAGACTGCAAAGCTGCCACGCTTGAGACCACTCATCGCGACTAGTAGCGGCCGCTGCAG
TCCGGCAAAAAAGGGCAAGGTGTCACCACCCTGCCCTTTTTCTTTAAAACCGAAAAGATTACTTCGCGTT
ATGCAGGCTTCCTCGCTCACTGACTCGCTGCGCTCGGTCGTTCGGCTGCGGCGAGCGGTATCAGCTCACT
CAAAGGCGGTAATACGGTTATCCACAGAATCAGGGGATAACGCAGGAAAGAACATGTGAGCAAAAGGCCA
GCAAAAGGCCAGGAACCGTAAAAAGGCCGCGTTGCTGGCGTTTTTCCACAGGCTCCGCCCCCCTGACGAG
CATCACAAAAATCGACGCTCAAGTCAGAGGTGGCGAAACCCGACAGGACTATAAAGATACCAGGCGTTTC
CCCCTGGAAGCTCCCTCGTGCGCTCTCCTGTTCCGACCCTGCCGCTTACCGGATACCTGTCCGCCTTTCT
CCCTTCGGGAAGCGTGGCGCTTTCTCATAGCTCACGCTGTAGGTATCTCAGTTCGGTGTAGGTCGTTCGC
TCCAAGCTGGGCTGTGTGCACGAACCCCCCGTTCAGCCCGACCGCTGCGCCTTATCCGGTAACTATCGTC
TTGAGTCCAACCCGGTAAGACACGACTTATCGCCACTGGCAGCAGCCACTGGTAACAGGATTAGCAGAGC
GAGGTATGTAGGCGGTGCTACAGAGTTCTTGAAGTGGTGGCCTAACTACGGCTACACTAGAAGAACAGTA
TTTGGTATCTGCGCTCTGCTGAAGCCAGTTACCTTCGGAAAAAGAGTTGGTAGCTCTTGATCCGGCAAAC
AAACCACCGCTGGTAGCGGTGGTTTTTTTGTTTGCAAGCAGCAGATTACGCGCAGAAAAAAAGGATCTCA
AGAAGATCCTTTGATCTTTTCTACGGGGTCTGACGCTCAGTGGAACGAAAACTCACGTTAAGGGATTTTG
GTCATGAGATTATCAAAAAGGATCTTCACCTAGATCCTTTTAAATTAAAAATGAAGTTTTAAATCAATCT
AAAGTATATATGAGTAAACTTGGTCTGACAGCTCGAGGCTTGGATTCTCACCAATAAAAAACGCCCGGCG
GCAACCGAGCGTTCTGAACAAATCCAGATGGAGTTCTGAGGTCATTACTGGATCTATCAACAGGAGTCCA
AGCGAGCTCGATATCAAATTACGCCCCGCCCTGCCACTCGTCGCAGTACTGTTGTAATTCATTAAGCATT
CTGCCGACATGGAAGCCATCACAAACGGCATGATGAACCTGAATCGCCAGCGGCATCAGCACCTTGTCGC
CTTGCGTATAATATTTGCCCATGGTGAAAACGGGGGCGAAGAAGTTGTCCATATTGGCCACGTTTAAATC
AAAACTGGTGAAACTCACCCAGGGATTGGCTGATACGAAAAACATATTCTCAATAAACCCTTTAGGGAAA
TAGGCCAGGTTTTCACCGTAACACGCCACATCTTGCGAATATATGTGTAGAAACTGCCGGAAATCGTCGT
GGTATTCACTCCAGAGTGATGAAAACGTTTCAGTTTGCTCATGGAAAACGGTGTAACAAGGGTGAACACT
ATCCCATATCACCAGCTCACCGTCTTTCATTGCCATACGAAATTCCGGATGAGCATTCATCAGGCGGGCA
AGAATGTGAATAAAGGCCGGATAAAACTTGTGCTTATTTTTCTTTACGGTCTTTAAAAAGGCCGTAATAT
CCAGCTGAACGGTCTGGTTATAGGTACATTGAGCAACTGACTGAAATGCCTCAAAATGTTCTTTACGATG
CCATTGGGATATATCAACGGTGGTATATCCAGTGATTTTTTTCTCCATTTTAGCTTCCTTAGCTCCTGAA
AATCTCGATAACTCAAAAAATACGCCCGGTAGTGATCTTATTTCATTATGGTGAAAGTTGGAACCTCTTA
CGTGCCCGATCAACTCGAGTGCCACCTGACGTCTAAGAAACCATTATTATCATGACATTAACCTATAAAA
ATAGGCGTATCACGAGGCAGAATTTCAGATAAAAAAAATCCTTAGCTTTCGCTAAGGATGATTTCTGGAA
TTCGCGGCCGCTTCTAGAGCGATGAGT
